>Addgene plasmid #187742 | MAC_N_SOX5 | addgene full sequence | sequence record 370458 | Addgene NGS Result
GCGCGAGCAAAATTTAAGCTACAACAAGGCAAGGCTTGACCGACAATTGCATGAAGAATCTGCTTAGGGT
TAGGCGTTTTGCGCTGCTTCGCGATGTACGGGCCAGATATACGCGTTGACATTGATTATTGACTAGTTAT
TAATAGTAATCAATTACGGGGTCATTAGTTCATAGCCCATATATGGAGTTCCGCGTTACATAACTTACGG
TAAATGGCCCGCCTGGCTGACCGCCCAACGACCCCCGCCCATTGACGTCAATAATGACGTATGTTCCCAT
AGTAACGCCAATAGGGACTTTCCATTGACGTCAATGGGTGGAGTATTTACGGTAAACTGCCCACTTGGCA
GTACATCAAGTGTATCATATGCCAAGTACGCCCCCTATTGACGTCAATGACGGTAAATGGCCCGCCTGGC
ATTATGCCCAGTACATGACCTTATGGGACTTTCCTACTTGGCAGTACATCTACGTATTAGTCATCGCTAT
TACCATGGTGATGCGGTTTTGGCAGTACATCAATGGGCGTGGATAGCGGTTTGACTCACGGGGATTTCCA
AGTCTCCACCCCATTGACGTCAATGGGAGTTTGTTTTGGCACCAAAATCAACGGGACTTTCCAAAATGTC
GTAACAACTCCGCCCCATTGACGCAAATGGGCGGTAGGCGTGTACGGTGGGAGGTCTATATAAGCAGAGC
TCTCCCTATCAGTGATAGAGATCTCCCTATCAGTGATAGAGATCGTCGACGAGCTCGTTTAGTGAACCGT
CAGATCGCCTGGAGACGCCATCCACGCTGTTTTGACCTCCATAGAAGACACCGGGACCGATCCAGCCTCC
GGACTCTAGCGTTTAAACTTAAGCTTGGTACCGAGCTCGGATCCACTAGTCCAGTGTGGTGGAATTCTGC
AGATATCCAGCACAGTGGCGGCCGCTCGAGACCATGAAGGACAACACCGTGCCCCTGAAGCTGATCGCCC
TGCTGGCCAACGGCGAGTTCCACTCTGGCGAGCAGCTGGGCGAGACACTGGGCATGAGCAGAGCCGCCAT
CAACAAGCACATCCAGACCCTGCGGGACTGGGGCGTGGACGTGTTCACAGTGCCCGGCAAGGGCTACAGC
CTGCCCGAGCCCATCCAGCTGCTGAACGCCAAGCAGATCCTGGGCCAGCTGGATGGCGGATCTGTGGCCG
TGCTGCCCGTGATCGACAGCACCAACCAGTATCTGCTCGACCGGATCGGCGAGCTGAAGTCCGGCGACGC
CTGTATCGCCGAGTACCAGCAGGCCGGCAGAGGCGGCAGGGGCAGAAAGTGGTTCAGCCCCTTCGGCGCC
AACCTGTACCTGAGCATGTTCTGGAGACTGGAACAGGGCCCAGCCGCCGCTATTGGCCTGAGCCTGGTCA
TCGGCATCGTGATGGCCGAGGTGCTGCGGAAGCTGGGCGCCGACAAAGTGCGCGTGAAGTGGCCCAACGA
CCTGTATCTGCAGGACCGGAAGCTGGCCGGCATCCTGGTGGAACTGACCGGCAAAACAGGCGACGCCGCC
CAGATCGTGATCGGCGCTGGCATCAACATGGCCATGCGGCGGGTGGAAGAGAGCGTGGTCAACCAGGGCT
GGATCACCCTGCAGGAAGCCGGCATCAACCTGGACCGGAACACCCTGGCCGCCATGCTGATCAGAGAGCT
GAGAGCCGCCCTGGAACTGTTCGAGCAGGAAGGCCTGGCCCCCTACCTGAGCAGATGGGAGAAGCTGGAC
AACTTCATCAACCGGCCCGTGAAACTGATCATCGGCGACAAAGAGATCTTCGGCATCAGCCGGGGCATCG
ACAAGCAGGGGGCCCTGCTCCTGGAACAGGACGGCATCATCAAGCCCTGGATGGGCGGCGAGATCAGCCT
GCGGAGCGCCGAGAAGTACCCATACGATGTTCCTGACTATGCCGGTACCGAGCTCGGATCCACCATGGCT
AGCTGGAGCCACCCGCAGTTCGAGAAAGGTGGAGGTTCCGGAGGTGGATCGGGAGGTGGATCGTGGAGCC
ACCCGCAGTTCGAAAAAGCGGCCGATATCACAAGTTTGTACAAAAAAGTTGGCATGTCTTCCAAGCGACC
AGCCTCTCCGTATGGGGAAGCAGATGGAGAGGTAGCCATGGTGACAAGCAGACAGAAAGTGGAAGAAGAG
GAGAGTGACGGGCTCCCAGCCTTTCACCTTCCCTTGCATGTGAGTTTTCCCAACAAGCCTCACTCTGAGG
AATTTCAGCCAGTTTCTCTGCTGACGCAAGAGACTTGTGGCCATAGGACTCCCACTTCTCAGCACAATAC
AATGGAAGTTGATGGCAATAAAGTTATGTCTTCATTTGCCCCACACAACTCATCTACCTCACCTCAGAAG
GCAGAAGAAGGTGGGCGACAGAGTGGCGAGTCCTTGTCTAGTACAGCCCTGGGAACTCCTGAACGGCGCA
AGGGCAGTTTAGCTGATGTTGTTGACACCTTGAAGCAGAGGAAAATGGAAGAGCTCATCAAAAACGAGCC
GGAAGAAACCCCCAGTATTGAAAAACTACTCTCAAAGGACTGGAAAGACAAGCTTCTTGCAATGGGATCG
GGGAACTTTGGCGAAATAAAAGGGACTCCCGAGAGCTTAGCTGAGAAAGAAAGGCAACTCATGGGTATGA
TCAACCAGCTGACCAGCCTCCGAGAGCAGCTGTTGGCTGCCCACGATGAGCAGAAGAAACTAGCTGCCTC
TCAGATTGAGAAACAGCGTCAGCAAATGGAGCTGGCCAAGCAGCAACAAGAACAAATTGCAAGACAGCAG
CAGCAGCTTCTACAGCAACAACACAAAATCAATTTGCTCCAGCAACAGATCCAGGTTCAAGGTCAGCTGC
CGCCATTAATGATTCCCGTATTCCCTCCTGATCAACGGACACTGGCTGCAGCTGCCCAGCAAGGATTCCT
CCTCCCTCCAGGCTTCAGCTATAAGGCTGGATGTAGTGACCCTTACCCTGTTCAGCTGATCCCAACTACC
ATGGCAGCTGCTGCCGCAGCAACACCAGGCTTAGGCCCACTCCAACTGCAGCAGTTATATGCTGCCCAGC
TAGCTGCAATGCAGGTATCTCCAGGAGGGAAGCTGCCAGGCATACCCCAAGGCAACCTTGGTGCTGCTGT
ATCTCCTACCAGCATTCACACAGACAAGAGCACAAACAGCCCACCACCCAAAAGCAAGGAAAAAACAACA
CTGGAGAGTCTGACTCAGCAACTGGCAGTTAAACAGAATGAAGAAGGAAAATTTAGCCATGCAATGATGG
ATTTCAATCTGAGTGGAGATTCTGATGGAAGTGCTGGAGTCTCAGAGTCAAGAATTTATAGGGAATCCCG
AGGGCGTGGTAGCAATGAACCCCACATAAAGCGTCCAATGAATGCCTTCATGGTGTGGGCTAAAGATGAA
CGGAGAAAGATCCTTCAAGCCTTTCCTGACATGCACAACTCCAACATCAGCAAGATATTGGGATCTCGCT
GGAAAGCTATGACAAACCTAGAGAAACAGCCATATTATGAGGAGCAAGCCCGTCTCAGCAAGCAGCACCT
GGAGAAGTACCCTGACTATAAGTACAAGCCCAGGCCAAAGCGCACCTGCCTGGTGGATGGCAAAAAGCTG
CGCATTGGTGAATACAAGGCAATCATGCGCAACAGGCGGCAGGAAATGCGGCAGTACTTCAATGTTGGGC
AACAAGCACAGATCCCCATTGCCACTGCTGGTGTTGTGTACCCTGGAGCCATCGCCATGGCTGGGATGCC
CTCCCCTCACCTGCCCTCGGAGCACTCAAGCGTGTCTAGCAGCCCAGAGCCTGGGATGCCTGTTATCCAG
AGCACTTACGGTGTGAAAGGAGAGGAGCCACATATCAAAGAAGAGATACAGGCCGAGGACATCAATGGAG
AAATTTATGATGAGTACGACGAGGAAGAGGATGATCCAGATGTAGATTATGGGAGTGACAGTGAAAACCA
TATTGCAGACAAGCCAACTGCCCAACTTTCTTGTACAAAGTGGTGACGTAAGCTAGGGGCCCGTTTAAAC
CCGCTGATCAGCCTCGACTGTGCCTTCTAGTTGCCAGCCATCTGTTGTTTGCCCCTCCCCCGTGCCTTCC
TTGACCCTGGAAGGTGCCACTCCCACTGTCCTTTCCTAATAAAATGAGGAAATTGCATCGCATTGTCTGA
GTAGGTGTCATTCTATTCTGGGGGGTGGGGTGGGGCAGGACAGCAAGGGGGAGGATTGGGAAGACAATAG
CAGGCATGCTGGGGATGCGGTGGGCTCTATGGCTTCTGAGGCGGAAAGAACCAGCTGGGGCTCTAGGGGG
TATCCCC
[124 nt withheld, positions 4348-4471]
C
[91 nt withheld, positions 4473-4563]
AGGGTGATGGTTCACGTACCTAGAAGTTCCTATTCCGAAGTTCCTATTCTCTAGAAAGTATAGGAACTTC
CTTGGCCAAAAAGCCTGAACTCACCGCGACGTCTGTCGAGAAGTTTCTGATCGAAAAGTTCGACAGCGTC
TCCGACCTGATGCAGCTCTCGGAGGGCGAAGAATCTCGTGCTTTCAGCTTCGATGTAGGAGGGCGTGGAT
ATGTCCTGCGGGTAAATAGCTGCGCCGATGGTTTCTACAAAGATCGTTATGTTTATCGGCACTTTGCATC
GGCCGCGCTCCCGATTCCGGAAGTGCTTGACATTGGGGAATTCAGCGAGAGCCTGACCTATTGCATCTCC
CGCCGTGCACAGGGTGTCACGTTGCAAGACCTGCCTGAAACCGAACTGCCCGCTGTTCTGCAGCCGGTCG
CGGAGGCCATGGATGCGATCGCTGCGGCCGATCTTAGCCAGACGAGCGGGTTCGGCCCATTCGGACCGCA
AGGAATCGGTCAATACACTACATGGCGTGATTTCATATGCGCGATTGCTGATCCCCATGTGTATCACTGG
CAAACTGTGATGGACGACACCGTCAGTGCGTCCGTCGCGCAGGCTCTCGATGAGCTGATGCTTTGGGCCG
AGGACTGCCCCGAAGTCCGGCACCTCGTGCACGCGGATTTCGGCTCCAACAATGTCCTGACGGACAATGG
CCGCATAACAGCGGTCATTGACTGGAGCGAGGCGATGTTCGGGGATTCCCAATACGAGGTCGCCAACATC
TTCTTCTGGAGGCCGTGGTTGGCTTGTATGGAGCAGCAGACGCGCTACTTCGAGCGGAGGCATCCGGAGC
TTGCAGGATCGCCGCGGCTCCGGGCGTATATGCTCCGCATTGGTCTTGACCAACTCTATCAGAGCTTGGT
TGACGGCAATTTCGATGATGCAGCTTGGGCGCAGGGTCGATGCGACGCAATCGTCCGATCCGGAGCCGGG
ACTGTCGGGCGTACACAAATCGCCCGCAGAAGCGCGGCCGTCTGGACCGATGGCTGTGTAGAAGTACTCG
CCGATAGTGGAAACCGACGCCCCAGCACTCGTCCGAGGGCAAAGGAATAGCACGTACTACGAGATTTCGA
TTCCACCGCCGCCTTCTATGAAAGGTTGGGCTTCGGAATCGTTTTCCGGGACGCCGGCTGGATGATCCTC
CAGCGCGGGGATCTCATGCTGGAGTTCTTCGCCCACCCCAACTTGTTTATTGCAGCTTATAATGGTTACA
AATAAAGCAATAGCATCACAAATTTCACAAATAAAGCATTTTTTTCACTGCATTCTAGTTGTGGTTTGTC
CAAACTCATCAATGTATCTTATCATGTCTGTATACCGTCGACCTCTAGCTAGAGCTTGGCGTAATCATGG
TCATAGCTGTTTCCTGTGTGAAATTGTTATCCGCTCACAATTCCACACAACATACGAGCCGGAAGCATAA
AGTGTAAAGCCTGGGGTGCCTAATGAGTGAGCTAACTCACATTAATTGCGTTGCGCTCACTGCCCGCTTT
CCAGTCGGGAAACCTGTCGTGCCAGCTGCATTAATGAATCGGCCAACGCGCGGGGAGAGGCGGTTTGCGT
ATTGGGCGCTCTTCCGCTTCCTCGCTCACTGACTCGCTGCGCTCGGTCGTTCGGCTGCGGCGAGCGGTAT
CAGCTCACTCAAAGGCGGTAATACGGTTATCCACAGAATCAGGGGATAACGCAGGAAAGAACATGTGAGC
AAAAGGCCAGCAAAAGGCCAGGAACCGTAAAAAGGCCGCGTTGCTGGCGTTTTTCCATAGGCTCCGCCCC
CCTGACGAGCATCACAAAAATCGACGCTCAAGTCAGAGGTGGCGAAACCCGACAGGACTATAAAGATACC
AGGCGTTTCCCCCTGGAAGCTCCCTCGTGCGCTCTCCTGTTCCGACCCTGCCGCTTACCGGATACCTGTC
CGCCTTTCTCCCTTCGGGAAGCGTGGCGCTTTCTCATAGCTCACGCTGTAGGTATCTCAGTTCGGTGTAG
GTCGTTCGCTCCAAGCTGGGCTGTGTGCACGAACCCCCCGTTCAGCCCGACCGCTGCGCCTTATCCGGTA
ACTATCGTCTTGAGTCCAACCCGGTAAGACACGACTTATCGCCACTGGCAGCAGCCACTGGTAACAGGAT
TAGCAGAGCGAGGTATGTAGGCGGTGCTACAGAGTTCTTGAAGTGGTGGCCTAACTACGGCTACACTAGA
AGAACAGTATTTGGTATCTGCGCTCTGCTGAAGCCAGTTACCTTCGGAAAAAGAGTTGGTAGCTCTTGAT
CCGGCAAACAAACCACCGCTGGTAGCGGTGGTTTTTTTGTTTGCAAGCAGCAGATTACGCGCAGAAAAAA
AGGATCTCAAGAAGATCCTTTGATCTTTTCTACGGGGTCTGACGCTCAGTGGAACGAAAACTCACGTTAA
GGGATTTTGGTCATGAGATTATCAAAAAGGATCTTCACCTAGATCCTTTTAAATTAAAAATGAAGTTTTA
AATCAATCTAAAGTATATATGAGTAAACTTGGTCTGACAGTTACCAATGCTTAATCAGTGAGGCACCTAT
CTCAGCGATCTGTCTATTTCGTTCATCCATAGTTGCCTGACTCCCCGTCGTGTAGATAACTACGATACGG
GAGGGCTTACCATCTGGCCCCAGTGCTGCAATGATACCGCGAGACCCACGCTCACCGGCTCCAGATTTAT
CAGCAATAAACCAGCCAGCCGGAAGGGCCGAGCGCAGAAGTGGTCCTGCAACTTTATCCGCCTCCATCCA
GTCTATTAATTGTTGCCGGGAAGCTAGAGTAAGTAGTTCGCCAGTTAATAGTTTGCGCAACGTTGTTGCC
ATTGCTACAGGCATCGTGGTGTCACGCTCGTCGTTTGGTATGGCTTCATTCAGCTCCGGTTCCCAACGAT
CAAGGCGAGTTACATGATCCCCCATGTTGTGCAAAAAAGCGGTTAGCTCCTTCGGTCCTCCGATCGTTGT
CAGAAGTAAGTTGGCCGCAGTGTTATCACTCATGGTTATGGCAGCACTGCATAATTCTCTTACTGTCATG
CCATCCGTAAGATGCTTTTCTGTGACTGGTGAGTACTCAACCAAGTCATTCTGAGAATAGTGTATGCGGC
GACCGAGTTGCTCTTGCCCGGCGTCAATACGGGATAATACCGCGCCACATAGCAGAACTTTAAAAGTGCT
CATCATTGGAAAACGTTCTTCGGGGCGAAAACTCTCAAGGATCTTACCGCTGTTGAGATCCAGTTCGATG
TAACCCACTCGTGCACCCAACTGATCTTCAGCATCTTTTACTTTCACCAGCGTTTCTGGGTGAGCAAAAA
CAGGAAGGCAAAATGCCGCAAAAAAGGGAATAAGGGCGACACGGAAATGTTGAATACTCATACTCTTCCT
TTTTCAATATTATTGAAGCATTTATCAGGGTTATTGTCTCATGAGCGGATACATATTTGAATGTATTTAG
AAAAATAAACAAATAGGGGTTCCGCGCACATTTCCCCGAAAAGTGCCACCTGACGTCGACGGATCGGGAG
ATCTCCCGATCCCCTATGGTGCACTCTCAGTACAATCTGCTCTGATGCCGCATAGTTAAGCCAGTATCTG
CTCCCTGCTTGTGTGTTGGAGGTCGCTGAGTAGT
Features (pLannotate 1.2.2; 27 found; start..end, strand, type, name):
    118..497     +  enhancer       CMV enhancer: human cytomegalovirus immediate early enhancer
    498..701     +  promoter       CMV promoter: human cytomegalovirus (CMV) immediate early promoter
    703..722     +  promoter       PLtetO-1 promoter (fragment): modified phage lambda PL promoter with tet operator sites (Lutz and Bujard, 1997)
    724..743     +  promoter       PLtetO-1 promoter (fragment): modified phage lambda PL promoter with tet operator sites (Lutz and Bujard, 1997)
    751..784     +  promoter       TRE3GV promoter (fragment): 3rd-generation Tet-responsive promoter that can be activated by binding of Tet-On® 3G, optimized for retroviral and lentiviral vectors
    944..1906    +  CDS            birA: BIRA_ECOLI - Also known as bioR, dhbB. Experimental evidence at protein level: Swiss-Prot protein existence level 1. Acts both as a biotin--[acetyl-CoA-carboxylase] ligase and a biotin-operon repressor. In the presence of ATP, BirA activates biotin to form the BirA-biotinyl-5'-adenylate (BirA-bio-5'-AMP or holoBirA) complex. HoloBirA can either transfer the biotinyl moiety to the biotin carboxyl carrier protein (BCCP) subunit of acetyl-CoA carboxylase, or bind to the biotin operator site and inhibit transcription of the operon. From Escherichia coli (strain K12).
   1907..1932    +  CDS            3xHA (fragment): three tandem HA epitope tags
   1964..1983    +  CDS            Strep-Tag II (fragment): peptide that binds Strep-Tactin®, an engineered form of streptavidin
   2024..2046    +  CDS            Strep-Tag II (fragment): peptide that binds Strep-Tactin®, an engineered form of streptavidin
   2061..2078    +  protein_bind   attB1 (fragment): mutant version of attB; core recombination site for the Gateway® BP reaction BP Clonase™
   2084..3997    +  CDS            SOX5 (fragment): SOX5_HUMAN - Experimental evidence at protein level: Swiss-Prot protein existence level 1. Transcription factor involved in chondrocytes differentiation and cartilage formation. Specifically binds the 5'-AACAAT-3' DNA motif present in enhancers and super-enhancers and promotes expression of genes important for chondrogenesis, including cartilage matrix protein- coding genes, such as COL2A1 and AGC1. Required for overt chondrogenesis when condensed prechondrocytes differentiate into early stage chondrocytes: SOX5 and SOX6 cooperatively bind with SOX9 on active enhancers and super-enhancers asso
   4011..4034    -  protein_bind   attB2: mutant version of attB; recombination site for the Gateway® BP reaction BP Clonase™
   4078..4302    +  polyA_signal   bGH poly(A) signal: bovine growth hormone polyadenylation signal
   4306..4327    +  promoter       SV40 promoter (fragment): SV40 enhancer and early promoter
   4348..4581    +  rep_origin     f1 ori (fragment) (sequence partly withheld): f1 bacteriophage origin of replication; arrow indicates direction of (+) strand synthesis
   4586..4633    +  protein_bind   FRT: FLP-mediated recombination occurs in the 8-bp core sequence TCTAGAAA (Turan and Bode, 2011). FLP recombinase from the Saccharomyces cerevisiae 2μ plasmid
   4641..5663    +  CDS            HygR: aminoglycoside phosphotransferase from E. coli; aph(4)-Ia; confers resistance to hygromycin
   5673..5798    +  CDS            ble (fragment): BLE_KLEPN - Experimental evidence at protein level: Swiss-Prot protein existence level 1. Binding protein with a strong affinity to the bleomycin family of antibiotics. Binds to CL990; an antimitotic-antibiotic compound. From Klebsiella pneumoniae.
   5793..5914    +  polyA_signal   SV40 poly(A) signal: SV40 polyadenylation signal
   5987..6003    -  protein_bind   lac operator: The lac repressor binds to the lac operator to inhibit transcription in E. coli. This inhibition can be relieved by adding lactose or isopropyl-β-D-thiogalactopyranoside (IPTG). lac repressor encoded by lacI
   6011..6041    -  promoter       lac promoter: promoter for the E. coli lac operon
   6056..6077    -  protein_bind   CAP binding site: CAP binding activates transcription in the presence of cAMP. E. coli catabolite activator protein
   6090..6182    -  CDS            lacI (fragment): lac repressor; lacI; The lac repressor binds to the lac operator to inhibit transcription in E. coli. This inhibition can be relieved by adding lactose or isopropyl-β-D-thiogalactopyranoside (IPTG).
   6365..6953    -  rep_origin     ori: high-copy-number ColE1/pMB1/pBR322/pUC origin of replication
   7124..7984    -  CDS            AmpR: β-lactamase; bla; confers resistance to ampicillin, carbenicillin, and related antibiotics
   7985..8089    -  promoter       AmpR promoter: bla
   8148..8200    -  misc_feature   bom (fragment): basis of mobility region from pBR322
