[The description below was written by a language model from this plasmid's Addgene catalogue record and pLannotate feature annotations shown in this document.]
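Description:
MAC_N_SOX5 is a mammalian expression plasmid (8,237 nt by full-sequence NGS) built on the MAC-tag-N backbone, carrying human SOX5 introduced by Gateway cloning. In bacteria it is maintained through a high-copy ColE1/pUC-type origin and selected with ampicillin via the β-lactamase gene; fragments of an f1 origin and lac regulatory elements are also annotated.

The expression cassette is driven by the CMV immediate early enhancer and promoter, followed immediately by short tet operator-like fragments. This arrangement is consistent with tetracycline-regulated expression in cells that supply the Tet repressor, although the record does not say so explicitly. Downstream lies the N-terminal MAC-tag, annotated as an E. coli BirA-derived biotin ligase coding sequence followed by an HA epitope fragment and two Strep-Tag II fragments. The tag is joined through an attB1 site to the SOX5 open reading frame, which is annotated as a partial match to the human reference protein. An attB2 site and the bovine growth hormone polyadenylation signal close the unit. This combined tag supports both Strep-Tactin affinity purification and proximity-dependent biotinylation of neighbouring proteins, with HA available for detection.

Downstream, an FRT site sits directly ahead of a hygromycin resistance gene that has no annotated promoter of its own, followed by an SV40 polyadenylation signal. This layout is typical of FLP-mediated integration into a genomic FRT landing site, where correct insertion activates hygromycin resistance and yields isogenic stable lines. The stated purpose is MAC-tagged expression of SOX5, a transcription factor involved in chondrogenesis, and the construct belongs to a study mapping protein interaction networks of human transcription factors.
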