Addgene plasmid #187742: MAC_N_SOX5
Purpose: MAC-tagged gene expression of human SOX5
Depositing lab: Markku Varjosalo. Depositing organization: University of Helsinki, Institute of Biotechnology. Publication: Human transcription factor protein interaction networks. Goos H, Kinnunen M, Salokas K, Tan Z, Liu X, Yadav L, Zhang Q, Wei GH, Varjosalo M. Nat Commun. 2022 Feb 9;13(1):766. doi: 10.1038/s41467-022-28341-5. PubMed 35140242.
Backbone
  Vector backbone: MAC-tag-N
  Vector type: Mammalian Expression
Growth in bacteria
  Bacterial resistance: Ampicillin, 100 μg/mL
  Growth temperature: 37°C
  Growth strain: DH5alpha
  Copy number: High Copy
Gene/Insert
  Gene/Insert name: SOX5
  Species: H. sapiens (human)
  Entrez Gene: SOX5 (a.k.a. L-SOX5, L-SOX5B, L-SOX5F, LAMSHF)
  Cloning method: Gateway Cloning
Terms and licenses: Academic/Nonprofit Terms; Industry Terms: Not Available to Industry
How to cite: MAC_N_SOX5 was a gift from Markku Varjosalo (Addgene plasmid # 187742 ; http://n2t.net/addgene:187742 ; RRID:Addgene_187742)
